LOCUS       Exported 3260 bp ds-DNA circular SYN 13-MAY-2021
DEFINITION  Gateway ORF Entry clone of human KRAS4B [NM_004985.4 ] with stop
            codon (for native or N-terminal fusions), K147L mutation.
ACCESSION   .
VERSION     .
KEYWORDS    Hs.KRAS4b K147L
SOURCE      synthetic DNA construct
  ORGANISM  synthetic DNA construct
REFERENCE   1 (bases 1 to 3260)
  AUTHORS   Esposito
  TITLE     RAS mutant collection V2.0
  JOURNAL   unpublished
REFERENCE   2 (bases 1 to 3260)
  AUTHORS   .
  TITLE     Direct Submission
  JOURNAL   Exported May 13, 2021 from SnapGene Server 1.1.58
            http://www.snapgene.com
FEATURES             Location/Qualifiers
     source          1..3260
                     /organism="synthetic DNA construct"
                     /mol_type="other DNA"
     primer_bind     23..45
                     /label=M13/pUC Forward
                     /note="In lacZ gene"
     primer_bind     37..54
                     /label=M13 Forward
                     /note="In lacZ gene. Also called M13-F20 or M13 (-21)
                     Forward"
     primer_bind     38..54
                     /label=M13 fwd
                     /note="common sequencing primer, one of multiple similar
                     variants"
     protein_bind    84..183
                     /gene="mutant version of attL"
                     /label=attL1
                     /bound_moiety="LR Clonase(TM)"
                     /note="recombination site for the Gateway(R) LR reaction"
     CDS             186..752
                     /codon_start=1
                     /product="human small GTPase proto-oncoprotein"
                     /label=K-Ras
                     /translation="MTEYKLVVVGAGGVGKSALTIQLIQNHFVDEYDPTIEDSYRKQVV
                     IDGETCLLDILDTAGQEEYSAMRDQYMRTGEGFLCVFAINNTKSFEDIHHYREQIKRVK
                     DSEDVPMVLVGNKCDLPSRTVDTKQAQDLARSYGIPFIETSALTRQGVDDAFYTLVREI
                     RKHKEKMSKDGKKKKKKSKTKCVIM"
     protein_bind    complement(751..850)
                     /gene="mutant version of attL"
                     /label=attL2
                     /bound_moiety="LR Clonase(TM)"
                     /note="recombination site for the Gateway(R) LR reaction"
     CDS             1227..2018
                     /codon_start=1
                     /gene="aadA"
                     /product="aminoglycoside adenylyltransferase (Murphy,
                     1985)"
                     /label=SmR
                     /note="confers resistance to spectinomycin and
                     streptomycin"
                     /translation="MREAVIAEVSTQLSEVVGVIERHLEPTLLAVHLYGSAVDGGLKPH
                     SDIDLLVTVTVRLDETTRRALINDLLETSASPGESEILRAVEVTIVVHDDIIPWRYPAK
                     RELQFGEWQRNDILAGIFEPATIDIDLAILLTKAREHSVALVGPAAEELFDPVPEQDLF
                     EALNETLTLWNSPPDWAGDERNVVLTLSRIWYSAVTGKIAPKDVAADWAMERLPAQYQP
                     VILEARQAYLGQEEDRLASRADQLEEFVHYVKGEITKVVGK"
     rep_origin      2111..2699
                     /direction=RIGHT
                     /label=ori
                     /note="high-copy-number ColE1/pMB1/pBR322/pUC origin of
                     replication"
     primer_bind     2600..2619
                     /label=pBR322ori-F
                     /note="pBR322 origin, forward primer"
     primer_bind     2853..2870
                     /label=L4440
                     /note="L4440 vector, forward primer"
     terminator      3029..3056
                     /label=rrnB T2 terminator
                     /note="transcription terminator T2 from the E. coli rrnB
                     gene"
     terminator      3148..3234
                     /gene="Escherichia coli rrnB"
                     /label=rrnB T1 terminator
                     /note="transcription terminator T1 from the E. coli rrnB
                     gene"
ORIGIN
        1 ttaacgctag catggatgtt ttcccagtca cgacgttgta aaacgacggc cagtcttaaa
       61 attcgagctc ggtccgagga tccgaaataa tgattttatt ttgactgata gtgacctgtt
      121 cgttgcaaca aattgataag caatgctttt ttataatgcc aactttgtac aaaaaagttg
      181 gcaccatgac tgaatataaa cttgtggtag ttggagctgg tggcgtaggc aagagtgcct
      241 tgacgataca gctaattcag aatcattttg tggacgaata tgatccaaca atagaggatt
      301 cctacaggaa gcaagtagta attgatggag aaacctgtct cttggatatt ctcgacacag
      361 caggtcaaga ggagtacagt gcaatgaggg accagtacat gaggactggg gagggctttc
      421 tttgtgtatt tgccataaat aatactaaat catttgaaga tattcaccat tatagagaac
      481 aaattaaaag agttaaggac tctgaagatg tacctatggt cctagtagga aataaatgtg
      541 atttgccttc tagaacagta gacacaaaac aggctcagga cttagcaaga agttatggaa
      601 ttccttttat tgaaacatca gcactgacaa gacagggtgt tgatgatgcc ttctatacat
      661 tagttcgaga aattcgaaaa cataaagaaa agatgagcaa agatggtaaa aagaagaaaa
      721 agaagtcaaa gacaaagtgt gtaattatgt aatcaacttt cttgtacaaa gttggcatta
      781 taggaaagca ttgcttatca atttgttgca acgaacaggt cactatcagt caaaataaaa
      841 tcattatttg catgcaagct tagatcctct agaccagcca ggacagaaat gcctcgactt
      901 cgctgctacc caaggttgcc gggtgacgca caccgtggaa acggatgaag gcacgaaccc
      961 agtggacata agcctgttcg gttcgtaagc tgtaatgcaa gtagcgtatg cgctcacgca
     1021 actggtccag aaccttgacc gaacgcagcg gtggtaacgg cgcagtggcg gttttcatgg
     1081 cttgttatga ctgttttttt ggggtacagt ctatgcctcg ggcatccaag cagcaagcgc
     1141 gttacgccgt gggtcgatgt ttgatgttat ggagcagcaa cgatgttacg cagcagggca
     1201 gtcgccctaa aacaaagtta aacattatga gggaagcggt gatcgccgaa gtatcgactc
     1261 aactatcaga ggtagttggc gtcatcgagc gccatctcga accgacgttg ctggccgtac
     1321 atttgtacgg ctccgcagtg gatggcggcc tgaagccaca cagtgatatt gatttgctgg
     1381 ttacggtgac cgtaaggctt gatgaaacaa cgcggcgagc tttgatcaac gaccttttgg
     1441 aaacttcggc ttcccctgga gagagcgaga ttctccgcgc tgtagaagtc accattgttg
     1501 tgcacgacga catcattccg tggcgttatc cagctaagcg cgaactgcaa tttggagaat
     1561 ggcagcgcaa tgacattctt gcaggtatct tcgagccagc cacgatcgac attgatctgg
     1621 ctatcttgct gacaaaagca agagaacata gcgttgcctt ggtaggtcca gcggcggagg
     1681 aactctttga tccggttcct gaacaggatc tatttgaggc gctaaatgaa accttaacgc
     1741 tatggaactc gccgcccgac tgggctggcg atgagcgaaa tgtagtgctt acgttgtccc
     1801 gcatttggta cagcgcagta accggcaaaa tcgcgccgaa ggatgtcgct gccgactggg
     1861 caatggagcg cctgccggcc cagtatcagc ccgtcatact tgaagctaga caggcttatc
     1921 ttggacaaga agaagatcgc ttggcctcgc gcgcagatca gttggaagaa tttgtccact
     1981 acgtgaaagg cgagatcacc aaggtagtcg gcaaataacc ctcgagccac ccatgaccaa
     2041 aatcccttaa cgtgagttac gcgtcgttcc actgagcgtc agaccccgta gaaaagatca
     2101 aaggatcttc ttgagatcct ttttttctgc gcgtaatctg ctgcttgcaa acaaaaaaac
     2161 caccgctacc agcggtggtt tgtttgccgg atcaagagct accaactctt tttccgaagg
     2221 taactggctt cagcagagcg cagataccaa atactgtcct tctagtgtag ccgtagttag
     2281 gccaccactt caagaactct gtagcaccgc ctacatacct cgctctgcta atcctgttac
     2341 cagtggctgc tgccagtggc gataagtcgt gtcttaccgg gttggactca agacgatagt
     2401 taccggataa ggcgcagcgg tcgggctgaa cggggggttc gtgcacacag cccagcttgg
     2461 agcgaacgac ctacaccgaa ctgagatacc tacagcgtga gcattgagaa agcgccacgc
     2521 ttcccgaagg gagaaaggcg gacaggtatc cggtaagcgg cagggtcgga acaggagagc
     2581 gcacgaggga gcttccaggg ggaaacgcct ggtatcttta tagtcctgtc gggtttcgcc
     2641 acctctgact tgagcgtcga tttttgtgat gctcgtcagg ggggcggagc ctatggaaaa
     2701 acgccagcaa cgcggccttt ttacggttcc tggccttttg ctggcctttt gctcacatgt
     2761 tctttcctgc gttatcccct gattctgtgg ataaccgtat taccgccttt gagtgagctg
     2821 ataccgctcg ccgcagccga acgaccgagc gcagcgagtc agtgagcgag gaagcggaag
     2881 agcgcccaat acgcaaaccg cctctccccg cgcgttggcc gattcattaa tgcagctggc
     2941 acgacaggtt tcccgactgg aaagcgggca gtgagcgcaa cgcaattaat acgcgtaccg
     3001 ctagccagga agagtttgta gaaacgcaaa aaggccatcc gtcaggatgg ccttctgctt
     3061 agtttgatgc ctggcagttt atggcgggcg tcctgcccgc caccctccgg gccgttgctt
     3121 cacaacgttc aaatccgctc ccggcggatt tgtcctactc aggagagcgt tcaccgacaa
     3181 acaacagata aaacgaaagg cccagtcttc cgactgagcc tttcgtttta tttgatgcct
     3241 ggcagttccc tactctcgcg
//
