[The description below was written by a language model from this plasmid's Addgene catalogue record and the feature table of its GenBank file.]
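Description:
Hs.KRAS4b K147L is a Gateway entry clone built on the pDonor-255 backbone, carrying the human KRAS4B open reading frame with a lysine-to-leucine substitution at residue 147. The circular plasmid is 3,260 bp in total, of which the KRAS coding sequence accounts for 567 bp. It is a bacterial shuttle for cloning rather than an expression vector. The feature table shows no promoter positioned to drive the insert, and the ORF sits directly between attL1 and attL2 recombination sites. The plasmid is propagated in E. coli from a high-copy ColE1/pUC-type origin. Selection relies on the aadA aminoglycoside adenylyltransferase gene, which confers spectinomycin (and streptomycin) resistance. The rrnB T1 and T2 transcription terminators lie upstream of the attL1 side of the cassette, an arrangement that typically insulates the insert from read-through transcription originating in the backbone. M13 forward primer sites next to attL1 allow the insert to be sequence-verified.

The attL sites let the KRAS4B K147L ORF be transferred by an LR Clonase reaction into any attR-containing destination vector, which then supplies the promoter, tags and host-specific elements. Because the ORF retains its stop codon, the clone suits expression of the native protein or N-terminally fused versions, but not C-terminal fusions. The GenBank record identifies the plasmid as part of a RAS mutant collection. This suggests use as a standardized source of this KRAS variant for building expression constructs to compare mutant and wild-type RAS. The record does not describe the functional consequence of the K147L change.
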