Addgene plasmid #83154: Hs.KRAS4b K147L
Purpose: Gateway ORF Entry clone of human KRAS4B [NM_004985.4 ] with stop codon (for native or N-terminal fusions), K147L mutation
Depositing lab: Dominic Esposito. Depositing organization: National Cancer Institute (NCI).
Backbone
  Vector backbone: pDonor-255
  Backbone size w/o insert (bp): 2693
  Vector type: Gateway Entry Clone
Growth in bacteria
  Bacterial resistance: Spectinomycin, 50 μg/mL
  Growth temperature: 37°C
  Growth strain: DH10B
  Copy number: High Copy
Gene/Insert
  Gene/Insert name: KRAS
  Species: H. sapiens (human)
  Insert size (bp): 567
  Mutation: K147L
  GenBank ID: NM_004985.4
  Entrez Gene: KRAS (a.k.a. 'C-K-RAS, C-K-RAS, CFC2, K-RAS2A, K-RAS2B, K-RAS4A, K-RAS4B, K-Ras, K-Ras 2, KI-RAS, KRAS1, KRAS2, NS, NS3, OES, RALD, RASK2, c-Ki-ras, c-Ki-ras2)
  Cloning method: Gateway Cloning
  Sequencing primers: 5′ M13F 23-mer (5'-CCCAGTCACGACGTTGTAAAACG); 3′ attLR 23-mer (5'-TAACATCAGAGATTTTGAGACAC)
Terms and licenses: Academic/Nonprofit Terms; Industry Terms: Not Available to Industry
How to cite: Hs.KRAS4b K147L was a gift from Dominic Esposito (Addgene plasmid # 83154 ; http://n2t.net/addgene:83154 ; RRID:Addgene_83154)
