>Addgene plasmid #83154 | Hs.KRAS4b K147L | addgene partial sequence | sequence record 159143 | M13pUC-Fwd 5'-CCCAGTCACGACGTTGTAAAACG-3'
TTCGAGCTCGGTCCGAGGATCCGAAATAATGATTTTATTTTGACTGATAGTGACCTGTTCGTTGCAACAA
ATTGATAAGCAATGCTTTTTTATAATGCCAACTTTGTACAAAAAAGTTGGCACCATGACTGAATATAAAC
TTGTGGTAGTTGGAGCTGGTGGCGTAGGCAAGAGTGCCTTGACGATACAGCTAATTCAGAATCATTTTGT
GGACGAATATGATCCAACAATAGAGGATTCCTACAGGAAGCAAGTAGTAATTGATGGAGAAACCTGTCTC
TTGGATATTCTCGACACAGCAGGTCAAGAGGAGTACAGTGCAATGAGGGACCAGTACATGAGGACTGGGG
AGGGCTTTCTTTGTGTATTTGCCATAAATAATACTAAATCATTTGAAGATATTCACCATTATAGAGAACA
AATTAAAAGAGTTAAGGACTCTGAAGATGTACCTATGGTCCTAGTAGGAAATAAATGTGATTTGCCTTCT
AGAACAGTAGACACAAAACAGGCTCAGGACTTAGCAAGAAGTTATGGAATTCCTTTTATTGAAACATCAG
CACTGACAAGACAGGGTGTTGATGATGCCTTCTATACATTAGTTCGAGAAATTCGAAAACATAAAGAAAA
GATGAGCAAAGATGGTAAAAAGAAGAAAAAGAAGTCAAAGACAAAGTGTGTAATTATGTAATCAACTTTC
TTGTACAAAGTTGGCATTATAGGAAAGCATTGCTTATCAATTTGTTGCAACGAACAGGTCACTATCAGTC
AAAATAAAATCATTATTTGCATGCAAGCTTAGATCCTCTAGACCAGCCAGGACAGAAATGCCTCGACTTC
GCTGCTACCC
